>Addgene plasmid #19540 | pcDNA5/FRT/TO HIS HSPA6 | depositor full sequence | sequence record 9176 | Author sequence
GACGGATCGGGAGATCTCCCGATCCCCTATGGTGCACTCTCAGTACAATCTGCTCTGATGCCGCATAGTT
AAGCCAGTATCTGCTCCCTGCTTGTGTGTTGGAGGTCGCTGAGTAGTGCGCGAGCAAAATTTAAGCTACA
ACAAGGCAAGGCTTGACCGACAATTGCATGAAGAATCTGCTTAGGGTTAGGCGTTTTGCGCTGCTTCGCG
ATGTACGGGCCAGATATACGCGTTGACATTGATTATTGACTAGTTATTAATAGTAATCAATTACGGGGTC
ATTAGTTCATAGCCCATATATGGAGTTCCGCGTTACATAACTTACGGTAAATGGCCCGCCTGGCTGACCG
CCCAACGACCCCCGCCCATTGACGTCAATAATGACGTATGTTCCCATAGTAACGCCAATAGGGACTTTCC
ATTGACGTCAATGGGTGGAGTATTTACGGTAAACTGCCCACTTGGCAGTACATCAAGTGTATCATATGCC
AAGTACGCCCCCTATTGACGTCAATGACGGTAAATGGCCCGCCTGGCATTATGCCCAGTACATGACCTTA
TGGGACTTTCCTACTTGGCAGTACATCTACGTATTAGTCATCGCTATTACCATGGTGATGCGGTTTTGGC
AGTACATCAATGGGCGTGGATAGCGGTTTGACTCACGGGGATTTCCAAGTCTCCACCCCATTGACGTCAA
TGGGAGTTTGTTTTGGCACCAAAATCAACGGGACTTTCCAAAATGTCGTAACAACTCCGCCCCATTGACG
CAAATGGGCGGTAGGCGTGTACGGTGGGAGGTCTATATAAGCAGAGCTCTCCCTATCAGTGATAGAGATC
TCCCTATCAGTGATAGAGATCGTCGACGAGCTCGTTTAGTGAACCGTCAGATCGCCTGGAGACGCCATCC
ACGCTGTTTTGACCTCCATAGAAGACACCGGGACCGATCCAGCCTCCGGACTCTAGCGTTTAAACTTAAG
CTTCTGCAGACCATGCATCATCACCATCACCATGGATCCACTAGTCCAGTGTGGTGGAATTCTGCAGATA
TCACCATGCAGGCCCCACGGGAGCTCGCGGTGGGCATCGACCTGGGCACCACCTACTCGTGCGTGGGCGT
GTTTCAGCAGGGCCGCGTGGAGATCCTGGCCAACGACCAGGGCAACCGCACCACGCCCAGCTACGTGGCC
TTCACCGACACCGAGCGGCTGGTCGGGGACGCGGCCAAGAGCCAGGCGGCCCTGAACCCCCACAACACCG
TGTTCGATGCCAAGCGGCTGATCGGGCGCAAGTTCGCGGACACCACGGTGCAGTCGGACATGAAGCACTG
GCCCTTCCGGGTGGTGAGCGAGGGCGGCAAGCCCAAGGTGCGCGTATGCTACCGCGGGGAGGACAAGACG
TTCTACCCCGAGGAGATCTCGTCCATGGTGCTGAGCAAGATGAAGGAGACGGCCGAGGCGTACCTGGGCC
AGCCCGTGAAGCACGCAGTGATCACCGTGCCCGCCTATTTCAATGACTCGCAGCGCCAGGCCACCAAGGA
CGCGGGGGCCATCGCGGGGCTCAACGTGTTGCGGATCATCAATGAGCCCACGGCAGCTGCCATCGCCTAT
GGGCTGGACCGGCGGGGCGCGGGAGAGCGCAACGTGCTCATTTTTGACCTGGGTGGGGGCACCTTCGATG
TGTCGGTTCTCTCCATTGACGCTGGTGTCTTTGAGGTGAAAGCCACTGCTGGAGATACCCACCTGGGAGG
AGAGGACTTCGACAACCGGCTCGTGAACCACTTCATGGAAGAATTCCGGCGGAAGCATGGGAAGGACCTG
AGCGGGAACAAGCGTGCCCTGCGCAGGCTGCGCACAGCCTGTGAGCGCGCCAAGCGCACCCTGTCCTCCA
GCACCCAGGCCACCCTGGAGATAGACTCCCTGTTCGAGGGCGTGGACTTCTACACGTCCATCACTCGTGC
CCGCTTTGAGGAACTGTGCTCAGACCTCTTCCGCAGCACCCTGGAGCCGGTGGAGAAGGCCCTGCGGGAT
GCCAAGCTGGACAAGGCCCAGATTCATGACGTCGTCCTGGTGGGGGGCTCCACTCGCATCCCCAAGGTGC
AGAAGTTGCTGCAGGACTTCTTCAACGGCAAGGAGCTGAACAAGAGCATCAACCCTGATGAGGCTGTGGC
CTATGGGGCTGCTGTGCAGGCGGCCGTGTTGATGGGGGACAAATGTGAGAAAGTGCAGGATCTCCTGCTG
CTGGATGTGGCTCCCCTGTCTCTGGGGCTGGAGACAGCAGGTGGGGTGATGACCACGCTGATCCAGAGGA
ACGCCACTATCCCCACCAAGCAGACCCAGACTTTCACCACCTACTCGGACAACCAGCCTGGGGTCTTCAT
CCAGGTGTATGAGGGTGAGAGGGCCATGACCAAGGACAACAACCTGCTGGGGCGTTTTGAACTCAGTGGC
ATCCCTCCTGCCCCACGTGGAGTCCCCCAGATAGAGGTGACCTTTGACATTGATGCTAATGGCATCCTGA
GCGTGACAGCCACTGACAGGAGCACAGGTAAGGCTAACAAGATCACCATCACCAATGACAAGGGCCGGCT
GAGCAAGGAGGAGGTGGAGAGGATGGTTCATGAAGCCGAGCAGTACAAGGCTGAGGATGAGGCCCAGAGG
GACAGAGTGGCTGCCAAAAACTCGCTGGAGGCCCATGTCTTCCATGTGAAAGGTTCTTTGCAAGAGGAAA
GCCTTAGGGACAAGATTCCCGAAGAGGACAGGCGCAAAATGCAAGACAAGTGTCGGGAAGTCCTTGCCTG
GCTGGAGCACAACCAGCTGGCAGAGAAGGAGGAGTATGAGCATCAGAAGAGGGAGCTGGAGCAAATCTGT
CGCCCCATCTTCTCCAGGCTCTATGGGGGGCCTGGTGTCCCTGGGGGCAGCAGTTGTGGCACTCAAGCCC
GCCAGGGGGACCCCAGCACCGGCCCCATCATTGAGGAGGTTGATTGAGCGGCCGCTCGAGTCTAGAGGGC
CCGTTTAAACCCGCTGATCAGCCTCGACTGTGCCTTCTAGTTGCCAGCCATCTGTTGTTTGCCCCTCCCC
CGTGCCTTCCTTGACCCTGGAAGGTGCCACTCCCACTGTCCTTTCCTAATAAAATGAGGAAATTGCATCG
CATTGTCTGAGTAGGTGTCATTCTATTCTGGGGGGTGGGGTGGGGCAGGACAGCAAGGGGGAGGATTGGG
AAGACAATAGCAGGCATGCTGGGGATGCGGTGGGCTCTATGGCTTCTGAGGCGGAAAGAACCAGCTGGGG
CTCTAGGGGGTATCCCC
[124 nt withheld, positions 3308-3431]
C
[91 nt withheld, positions 3433-3523]
AGGGTGATGGTTCACGTACCTAGAAGTTCCTATTCCGAAGTTCCTATTCTCTAGAAAGTATAGGAACTTC
CTTGGCCAAAAAGCCTGAACTCACCGCGACGTCTGTCGAGAAGTTTCTGATCGAAAAGTTCGACAGCGTC
TCCGACCTGATGCAGCTCTCGGAGGGCGAAGAATCTCGTGCTTTCAGCTTCGATGTAGGAGGGCGTGGAT
ATGTCCTGCGGGTAAATAGCTGCGCCGATGGTTTCTACAAAGATCGTTATGTTTATCGGCACTTTGCATC
GGCCGCGCTCCCGATTCCGGAAGTGCTTGACATTGGGGAATTCAGCGAGAGCCTGACCTATTGCATCTCC
CGCCGTGCACAGGGTGTCACGTTGCAAGACCTGCCTGAAACCGAACTGCCCGCTGTTCTGCAGCCGGTCG
CGGAGGCCATGGATGCGATCGCTGCGGCCGATCTTAGCCAGACGAGCGGGTTCGGCCCATTCGGACCGCA
AGGAATCGGTCAATACACTACATGGCGTGATTTCATATGCGCGATTGCTGATCCCCATGTGTATCACTGG
CAAACTGTGATGGACGACACCGTCAGTGCGTCCGTCGCGCAGGCTCTCGATGAGCTGATGCTTTGGGCCG
AGGACTGCCCCGAAGTCCGGCACCTCGTGCACGCGGATTTCGGCTCCAACAATGTCCTGACGGACAATGG
CCGCATAACAGCGGTCATTGACTGGAGCGAGGCGATGTTCGGGGATTCCCAATACGAGGTCGCCAACATC
TTCTTCTGGAGGCCGTGGTTGGCTTGTATGGAGCAGCAGACGCGCTACTTCGAGCGGAGGCATCCGGAGC
TTGCAGGATCGCCGCGGCTCCGGGCGTATATGCTCCGCATTGGTCTTGACCAACTCTATCAGAGCTTGGT
TGACGGCAATTTCGATGATGCAGCTTGGGCGCAGGGTCGATGCGACGCAATCGTCCGATCCGGAGCCGGG
ACTGTCGGGCGTACACAAATCGCCCGCAGAAGCGCGGCCGTCTGGACCGATGGCTGTGTAGAAGTACTCG
CCGATAGTGGAAACCGACGCCCCAGCACTCGTCCGAGGGCAAAGGAATAGCACGTACTACGAGATTTCGA
TTCCACCGCCGCCTTCTATGAAAGGTTGGGCTTCGGAATCGTTTTCCGGGACGCCGGCTGGATGATCCTC
CAGCGCGGGGATCTCATGCTGGAGTTCTTCGCCCACCCCAACTTGTTTATTGCAGCTTATAATGGTTACA
AATAAAGCAATAGCATCACAAATTTCACAAATAAAGCATTTTTTTCACTGCATTCTAGTTGTGGTTTGTC
CAAACTCATCAATGTATCTTATCATGTCTGTATACCGTCGACCTCTAGCTAGAGCTTGGCGTAATCATGG
TCATAGCTGTTTCCTGTGTGAAATTGTTATCCGCTCACAATTCCACACAACATACGAGCCGGAAGCATAA
AGTGTAAAGCCTGGGGTGCCTAATGAGTGAGCTAACTCACATTAATTGCGTTGCGCTCACTGCCCGCTTT
CCAGTCGGGAAACCTGTCGTGCCAGCTGCATTAATGAATCGGCCAACGCGCGGGGAGAGGCGGTTTGCGT
ATTGGGCGCTCTTCCGCTTCCTCGCTCACTGACTCGCTGCGCTCGGTCGTTCGGCTGCGGCGAGCGGTAT
CAGCTCACTCAAAGGCGGTAATACGGTTATCCACAGAATCAGGGGATAACGCAGGAAAGAACATGTGAGC
AAAAGGCCAGCAAAAGGCCAGGAACCGTAAAAAGGCCGCGTTGCTGGCGTTTTTCCATAGGCTCCGCCCC
CCTGACGAGCATCACAAAAATCGACGCTCAAGTCAGAGGTGGCGAAACCCGACAGGACTATAAAGATACC
AGGCGTTTCCCCCTGGAAGCTCCCTCGTGCGCTCTCCTGTTCCGACCCTGCCGCTTACCGGATACCTGTC
CGCCTTTCTCCCTTCGGGAAGCGTGGCGCTTTCTCATAGCTCACGCTGTAGGTATCTCAGTTCGGTGTAG
GTCGTTCGCTCCAAGCTGGGCTGTGTGCACGAACCCCCCGTTCAGCCCGACCGCTGCGCCTTATCCGGTA
ACTATCGTCTTGAGTCCAACCCGGTAAGACACGACTTATCGCCACTGGCAGCAGCCACTGGTAACAGGAT
TAGCAGAGCGAGGTATGTAGGCGGTGCTACAGAGTTCTTGAAGTGGTGGCCTAACTACGGCTACACTAGA
AGAACAGTATTTGGTATCTGCGCTCTGCTGAAGCCAGTTACCTTCGGAAAAAGAGTTGGTAGCTCTTGAT
CCGGCAAACAAACCACCGCTGGTAGCGGTGGTTTTTTTGTTTGCAAGCAGCAGATTACGCGCAGAAAAAA
AGGATCTCAAGAAGATCCTTTGATCTTTTCTACGGGGTCTGACGCTCAGTGGAACGAAAACTCACGTTAA
GGGATTTTGGTCATGAGATTATCAAAAAGGATCTTCACCTAGATCCTTTTAAATTAAAAATGAAGTTTTA
AATCAATCTAAAGTATATATGAGTAAACTTGGTCTGACAGTTACCAATGCTTAATCAGTGAGGCACCTAT
CTCAGCGATCTGTCTATTTCGTTCATCCATAGTTGCCTGACTCCCCGTCGTGTAGATAACTACGATACGG
GAGGGCTTACCATCTGGCCCCAGTGCTGCAATGATACCGCGAGACCCACGCTCACCGGCTCCAGATTTAT
CAGCAATAAACCAGCCAGCCGGAAGGGCCGAGCGCAGAAGTGGTCCTGCAACTTTATCCGCCTCCATCCA
GTCTATTAATTGTTGCCGGGAAGCTAGAGTAAGTAGTTCGCCAGTTAATAGTTTGCGCAACGTTGTTGCC
ATTGCTACAGGCATCGTGGTGTCACGCTCGTCGTTTGGTATGGCTTCATTCAGCTCCGGTTCCCAACGAT
CAAGGCGAGTTACATGATCCCCCATGTTGTGCAAAAAAGCGGTTAGCTCCTTCGGTCCTCCGATCGTTGT
CAGAAGTAAGTTGGCCGCAGTGTTATCACTCATGGTTATGGCAGCACTGCATAATTCTCTTACTGTCATG
CCATCCGTAAGATGCTTTTCTGTGACTGGTGAGTACTCAACCAAGTCATTCTGAGAATAGTGTATGCGGC
GACCGAGTTGCTCTTGCCCGGCGTCAATACGGGATAATACCGCGCCACATAGCAGAACTTTAAAAGTGCT
CATCATTGGAAAACGTTCTTCGGGGCGAAAACTCTCAAGGATCTTACCGCTGTTGAGATCCAGTTCGATG
TAACCCACTCGTGCACCCAACTGATCTTCAGCATCTTTTACTTTCACCAGCGTTTCTGGGTGAGCAAAAA
CAGGAAGGCAAAATGCCGCAAAAAAGGGAATAAGGGCGACACGGAAATGTTGAATACTCATACTCTTCCT
TTTTCAATATTATTGAAGCATTTATCAGGGTTATTGTCTCATGAGCGGATACATATTTGAATGTATTTAG
AAAAATAAACAAATAGGGGTTCCGCGCACATTTCCCCGAAAAGTGCCACCTGACGTC
Features (pLannotate 1.2.2; 21 found; start..end, strand, type, name):
     28..80      -  misc_feature   bom (fragment): basis of mobility region from pBR322
    235..614     +  enhancer       CMV enhancer: human cytomegalovirus immediate early enhancer
    615..818     +  promoter       CMV promoter: human cytomegalovirus (CMV) immediate early promoter
    820..839     +  promoter       PLtetO-1 promoter (fragment): modified phage lambda PL promoter with tet operator sites (Lutz and Bujard, 1997)
    841..860     +  promoter       PLtetO-1 promoter (fragment): modified phage lambda PL promoter with tet operator sites (Lutz and Bujard, 1997)
    868..901     +  promoter       TRE3GV promoter (fragment): 3rd-generation Tet-responsive promoter that can be activated by binding of Tet-On® 3G, optimized for retroviral and lentiviral vectors
   1056..2984    +  CDS            HSPA6: HSP76_HUMAN - Also known as HSP70B'. Experimental evidence at protein level: Swiss-Prot protein existence level 1. Molecular chaperone implicated in a wide variety of cellular processes, including protection of the proteome from stress, folding and transport of newly synthesized polypeptides, activation of proteolysis of misfolded proteins and the formation and dissociation of protein complexes. Plays a pivotal role in the protein quality control system, ensuring the correct folding of proteins, the re-folding of misfolded proteins and controlling the targeting of proteins for subsequent degra
   3038..3262    +  polyA_signal   bGH poly(A) signal: bovine growth hormone polyadenylation signal
   3266..3287    +  promoter       SV40 promoter (fragment): SV40 enhancer and early promoter
   3308..3541    +  rep_origin     f1 ori (fragment) (sequence partly withheld): f1 bacteriophage origin of replication; arrow indicates direction of (+) strand synthesis
   3546..3593    +  protein_bind   FRT: FLP-mediated recombination occurs in the 8-bp core sequence TCTAGAAA (Turan and Bode, 2011). FLP recombinase from the Saccharomyces cerevisiae 2μ plasmid
   3601..4623    +  CDS            HygR: aminoglycoside phosphotransferase from E. coli; aph(4)-Ia; confers resistance to hygromycin
   4633..4758    +  CDS            ble (fragment): BLE_KLEPN - Experimental evidence at protein level: Swiss-Prot protein existence level 1. Binding protein with a strong affinity to the bleomycin family of antibiotics. Binds to CL990; an antimitotic-antibiotic compound. From Klebsiella pneumoniae.
   4753..4874    +  polyA_signal   SV40 poly(A) signal: SV40 polyadenylation signal
   4947..4963    -  protein_bind   lac operator: The lac repressor binds to the lac operator to inhibit transcription in E. coli. This inhibition can be relieved by adding lactose or isopropyl-β-D-thiogalactopyranoside (IPTG). lac repressor encoded by lacI
   4971..5001    -  promoter       lac promoter: promoter for the E. coli lac operon
   5016..5037    -  protein_bind   CAP binding site: CAP binding activates transcription in the presence of cAMP. E. coli catabolite activator protein
   5050..5142    -  CDS            lacI (fragment): lac repressor; lacI; The lac repressor binds to the lac operator to inhibit transcription in E. coli. This inhibition can be relieved by adding lactose or isopropyl-β-D-thiogalactopyranoside (IPTG).
   5325..5913    -  rep_origin     ori: high-copy-number ColE1/pMB1/pBR322/pUC origin of replication
   6084..6944    -  CDS            AmpR: β-lactamase; bla; confers resistance to ampicillin, carbenicillin, and related antibiotics
   6945..7049    -  promoter       AmpR promoter: bla
