[The description below was written by a language model from this plasmid's Addgene catalogue record and pLannotate feature annotations shown in this document.]
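Description:
pcDNA5/FRT/TO HIS HSPA6 is a mammalian expression plasmid built on the commercial pcDNA5/FRT/TO backbone, carrying the human HSPA6 coding sequence (heat shock 70 kDa protein 6, also called HSP70B'), a member of the HSP70 chaperone family. In E. coli it is maintained at high copy through a ColE1/pUC-type origin and selected with ampicillin via the β-lactamase gene. A partial f1 origin and remnants of lac regulatory sequences are also annotated in the backbone.

The HSPA6 open reading frame, cloned between EcoRV and NotI sites, sits downstream of the CMV immediate-early enhancer and promoter. Short tet operator-like matches are annotated directly after the promoter, consistent with the "TO" design, in which transcription is repressed in cells expressing the Tet repressor and switched on by tetracycline or doxycycline. The transcript ends at a bovine growth hormone polyadenylation signal. The catalogue entry lists an N-terminal His tag supplied by the backbone; it is not separately annotated in the feature table, although there is room for it upstream of the annotated coding sequence.

An FRT site lies immediately in front of a hygromycin resistance gene that has no complete promoter of its own and is followed by an SV40 poly(A) signal. This layout allows FLP-mediated integration into a host line with a genomic FRT site, where insertion activates hygromycin resistance and yields isogenic, single-site stable lines.

The plasmid belongs to an expression library of human HSPH/HSPA/DNAJ chaperones. The depositor cautions that inserts were amplified from pooled RNA of ten cell lines and verified only for gene identity, so polymorphisms with possible functional consequences may be present.
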