Addgene plasmid #19540: pcDNA5/FRT/TO HIS HSPA6
Depositing lab: Harm Kampinga. Publication: Computational analysis of the human HSPH/HSPA/DNAJ family and cloning of a human HSPH/HSPA/DNAJ expression library. Hageman J, Kampinga HH. Cell Stress Chaperones. 2009 Jan;14(1):1-21. doi: 10.1007/s12192-008-0060-2. Epub 2008 Aug 7. PubMed 18686016.
Backbone
  Vector backbone: pcDNA5/FRT/TO
  Backbone manufacturer: Invitrogen
  Backbone size w/o insert (bp): 5137
  Vector type: Mammalian Expression
  Selectable markers: Hygromycin
Growth in bacteria
  Bacterial resistance: Ampicillin, 100 μg/mL
  Growth temperature: 37°C
  Growth strain: DH5alpha
  Copy number: High Copy
Gene/Insert
  Gene/Insert name: heat shock 70kDa protein 6 (alt name: HSPA6)
  Species: H. sapiens (human)
  Insert size (bp): 1994
  Entrez Gene: HSPA6 (a.k.a. HSP70B')
  Tag / fusion protein: His (N terminal on backbone)
  Cloning method: Restriction Enzyme; 5′ cloning site EcoRV (not destroyed); 3′ cloning site NotI (not destroyed)
  Sequencing primers: 5′ LNCX; 3′ BGH-rev
Terms and licenses: Academic/Nonprofit Terms; Industry Terms: Not Available to Industry
Depositor comments: Part of the HSP70 gene family Disclaimer: For cloning the various HSP genes, the Stratagene reference RNA for cDNA synthesis was used and genes were amplified from this mixture that originates from 10 different cell lines from different somatic origin and ultimately coming from 10 different individuals. This strategy was used to maximize the chance for the presence of individual HSP transcripts. Users must be aware that this mixture thus represents 20 complete haploid genomes, meaning that for each individual gene there might be polymorphisms that could potentially have functional consequences. The library was sequence verified only for the presence of the correct gene.
How to cite: pcDNA5/FRT/TO HIS HSPA6 was a gift from Harm Kampinga (Addgene plasmid # 19540 ; http://n2t.net/addgene:19540 ; RRID:Addgene_19540)
