>Addgene plasmid #19540 | pcDNA5/FRT/TO HIS HSPA6 | addgene partial sequence | sequence record 25317 | LNCX 5'-AGCTCGTTTAGTGAACCGTCAGATC-3'
NNNNNNNNNNNTNNNNCTGTTTTGACCTCCATAGAAGACACCGGGACCGATCCAGCCTCCGGACTCTAGC
GTTTAAACTTAAGCTTCTGCAGACCATGCATCATCACCATCACCATGGATCCACTAGTCCAGTGTGGTGG
AATTCTGCAGATATCACCATGCAGGCCCCACGGGAGCTCGCGGTGNGCATCGACCTGGGCACCACCTACT
CGTGCGTGGGCGTGTTTCAGCAGGGCCGCGTGGAGATCCTGGCCAACGACCAGGGCAACCGCACCACGCC
CAGCTACGTGGCCTTCACCGACACCGAGCGGCTGGTCGGGGACGCGGCCAAGAGCCAGGCGGCCCTGAAC
CCCCACAACACCGTGTTCGATGCCAAGCGGCTGATCGGGCGCAAGTTCGCGGACACCACGGTGCAGTCGG
ACATGAAGCACTGGCCCTTCCGGGTGGTGAGCGAGGGCGGCAAGCCCAAGGTGCGCGTATGCTACCGCGG
GGAGGACAAGACGTTCTACCCCGAGGAGATCTCGTCCATGGTGCTGAGCAAGATGAAGGAGACGGCCGAG
GCGTACCTGGGCCAGCCCGTGAAGCACGCAGTGATCACCGTGCCCGCCTATTCCAATGACTCGCAGCGCC
AGGCCACCAAGGACGCNNNNNNNTCNNGGGGCTCAANNNTGTTGCGGATCATCNNNNNNNCNNNNNNNNN
CTNCCANNCNNNNNNNGGGGCTGGNNCGGNGGGNNNNNNNNANNNNNNNNNNNNNNNNNNNNNTTTTTNA
CCTNGGTGGGGGCACTTNNATGTNNCNNTNNNNNNCNTTGNNNNCNNNNNNNTTTNNNNNNNAANNNNNN
NNNNNNGNNNNNNCCNNNNNNGNNNNNNNNNNNNNNNNNNNNNNNNNNNNNNNNNNNNNNCNNNNNNNNN
NNNN
